Addgene plasmid #106028: Opto-GPR62
Purpose: Expression of a chimeric G-protein coupled receptor (Rhodopsin-GPR62; Opto-GPR62; C6)
Depositing lab: Harald Janovjak. Depositing organization: Institute of Science and Technology Austria (I.S.T. Austria). Publication: Optical functionalization of human Class A orphan G-protein-coupled receptors. Morri M, Sanchez-Romero I, Tichy AM, Kainrath S, Gerrard EJ, Hirschfeld PP, Schwarz J, Janovjak H. Nat Commun. 2018 May 16;9(1):1950. doi: 10.1038/s41467-018-04342-1. PubMed 29769519.
Backbone
  Vector backbone: pcDNA3.1-
  Backbone manufacturer: Invitrogen
  Backbone size w/o insert (bp): 5427
  Vector type: Mammalian Expression
  Selectable markers: Neomycin (select with G418)
Growth in bacteria
  Bacterial resistance: Ampicillin, 100 μg/mL
  Growth temperature: 37°C
  Growth strain: DH5alpha
  Copy number: High Copy
Gene/Insert
  Gene/Insert name: Opto-GPR62
  Species: H. sapiens (human), B. taurus (bovine)
  Insert size (bp): 1326
  Mutation: Chimeric receptor protein
  Entrez Gene: GPR62 (a.k.a. GPCR8, KPG_005)
  Promoter: CMV
  Tag / fusion protein: VSV-G (N terminal on insert); Rhodopsin-1D4 (C terminal on insert)
  Cloning method: Restriction Enzyme; 5′ cloning site unknown (unknown if destroyed); 3′ cloning site unknown (unknown if destroyed)
  Sequencing primers: 5′ CMV_F (CGCAAATGGGCGGTAGGCGTG); 3′ pcDNA_R (CAACAGATGGCTGGCAAC)
Terms and licenses: Academic/Nonprofit Terms; Industry Terms: Not Available to Industry
Depositor comments: two step cloning; 5' and 3' sites cannot be used for (sub)cloning
How to cite: Opto-GPR62 was a gift from Harald Janovjak (Addgene plasmid # 106028 ; http://n2t.net/addgene:106028 ; RRID:Addgene_106028)
