[The description below was written by a language model from this plasmid's Addgene catalogue record and pLannotate feature annotations shown in this document.]
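Description:
Opto-GPR62 is a mammalian expression plasmid built on the Invitrogen pcDNA3.1(-) backbone. It encodes a chimeric G-protein-coupled receptor that combines bovine rhodopsin with the human orphan class A receptor GPR62. The roughly 1.3 kb insert sits downstream of the human cytomegalovirus immediate-early enhancer and promoter and is terminated by the bovine growth hormone polyadenylation signal. A T7 promoter lies between the CMV promoter and the coding region. According to the record, the chimera carries an N-terminal VSV-G epitope and a C-terminal rhodopsin 1D4 epitope, which are typically used for detection or purification. The automated annotation recognises most of the open reading frame as bovine rhodopsin, including the N-terminal segment with its N-linked glycosylation signal. It does not separately mark the GPR62-derived portions or the epitope tags, so the exact domain boundaries cannot be read from the feature table. The short "HIV-1 LTR" and other fragment hits are probably incidental matches to backbone sequence.

In E. coli the plasmid is maintained at high copy through a ColE1/pUC-type origin with ampicillin resistance from β-lactamase, and an f1 origin is also present. For mammalian cells, an SV40 early promoter drives the neomycin phosphotransferase gene, followed by an SV40 polyadenylation signal, which allows G418 selection of stable transfectants. The construct belongs to a series that makes orphan GPCRs optically controllable. The general idea is that the light-sensing rhodopsin scaffold, activated through retinal isomerisation, is coupled to elements of the orphan receptor so that illumination can substitute for an unknown ligand. The depositor notes that the insert was assembled in two steps and that the flanking cloning sites cannot be reused for subcloning.
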