Features (pLannotate 1.2.2; 21 found; start..end, strand, type, name):
     30..82      -  misc_feature   bom (fragment): basis of mobility region from pBR322
    237..616     +  enhancer       CMV enhancer: human cytomegalovirus immediate early enhancer
    617..820     +  promoter       CMV promoter: human cytomegalovirus (CMV) immediate early promoter
    816..849     +  LTR            5' LTR (truncated) (fragment): truncated 5' long terminal repeat (LTR) from HIV-1
    865..883     +  promoter       T7 promoter: promoter for bacteriophage T7 RNA polymerase
   1026..2018    +  CDS            RHO: OPSD_BOVIN - Experimental evidence at protein level: Swiss-Prot protein existence level 1. Photoreceptor required for image-forming vision at low light intensity. Required for photoreceptor cell viability after birth (By similarity). Light-induced isomerization of 11-cis to all-trans retinal triggers a conformational change that activates signaling via G- proteins (PubMed:10926528, PubMed:12044163, PubMed:11972040, PubMed:16908857, PubMed:16586416, PubMed:17060607, PubMed:17449675, PubMed:18818650, PubMed:21389983, PubMed:22198838, PubMed:23579341, PubMed:25205354, PubMed:27458239). Subsequent
   1041..1079    +  CDS            opsin tag: segment of bovine rhodopsin containing a signal for N-linked glycosylation (Favaloro et al., 2008) The asparagine in the NKT tripeptide will be glycosylated if this sequence is exposed to the ER lumen.
   2332..2443    +  polyA_signal   bGH poly(A) signal: bovine growth hormone polyadenylation signal
   2560..2581    +  promoter       SV40 promoter (fragment): SV40 enhancer and early promoter
   2602..3030    +  rep_origin     f1 ori (sequence partly withheld): f1 bacteriophage origin of replication; arrow indicates direction of (+) strand synthesis
   3044..3373    +  promoter       SV40 promoter: SV40 enhancer and early promoter
   3440..4231    +  CDS            neo: KKA2_KLEPN - Also known as kan, nptII. Experimental evidence at protein level: Swiss-Prot protein existence level 1. Resistance to kanamycin, neomycin, paromomycin, ribostamycin, butirosin and gentamicin B. From Klebsiella pneumoniae.
   4255..4413    +  CDS            ble (fragment): BLE_KLEPN - Experimental evidence at protein level: Swiss-Prot protein existence level 1. Binding protein with a strong affinity to the bleomycin family of antibiotics. Binds to CL990; an antimitotic-antibiotic compound. From Klebsiella pneumoniae.
   4408..4529    +  polyA_signal   SV40 poly(A) signal: SV40 polyadenylation signal
   4602..4618    -  protein_bind   lac operator: The lac repressor binds to the lac operator to inhibit transcription in E. coli. This inhibition can be relieved by adding lactose or isopropyl-β-D-thiogalactopyranoside (IPTG). lac repressor encoded by lacI
   4626..4656    -  promoter       lac promoter: promoter for the E. coli lac operon
   4671..4692    -  protein_bind   CAP binding site: CAP binding activates transcription in the presence of cAMP. E. coli catabolite activator protein
   4705..4797    -  CDS            lacI (fragment): lac repressor; lacI; The lac repressor binds to the lac operator to inhibit transcription in E. coli. This inhibition can be relieved by adding lactose or isopropyl-β-D-thiogalactopyranoside (IPTG).
   4980..5568    -  rep_origin     ori: high-copy-number ColE1/pMB1/pBR322/pUC origin of replication
   5739..6599    -  CDS            AmpR: β-lactamase; bla; confers resistance to ampicillin, carbenicillin, and related antibiotics
   6600..6704    -  promoter       AmpR promoter: bla
>Addgene plasmid #106028 | Opto-GPR62 | addgene full sequence | sequence record 223843 | Addgene NGS Result
TCGACGGATCGGGAGATCTCCCGATCCCCTATGGTGCACTCTCAGTACAATCTGCTCTGATGCCGCATAG
TTAAGCCAGTATCTGCTCCCTGCTTGTGTGTTGGAGGTCGCTGAGTAGTGCGCGAGCAAAATTTAAGCTA
CAACAAGGCAAGGCTTGACCGACAATTGCATGAAGAATCTGCTTAGGGTTAGGCGTTTTGCGCTGCTTCG
CGATGTACGGGCCAGATATACGCGTTGACATTGATTATTGACTAGTTATTAATAGTAATCAATTACGGGG
TCATTAGTTCATAGCCCATATATGGAGTTCCGCGTTACATAACTTACGGTAAATGGCCCGCCTGGCTGAC
CGCCCAACGACCCCCGCCCATTGACGTCAATAATGACGTATGTTCCCATAGTAACGCCAATAGGGACTTT
CCATTGACGTCAATGGGTGGAGTATTTACGGTAAACTGCCCACTTGGCAGTACATCAAGTGTATCATATG
CCAAGTACGCCCCCTATTGACGTCAATGACGGTAAATGGCCCGCCTGGCATTATGCCCAGTACATGACCT
TATGGGACTTTCCTACTTGGCAGTACATCTACGTATTAGTCATCGCTATTACCATGGTGATGCGGTTTTG
GCAGTACATCAATGGGCGTGGATAGCGGTTTGACTCACGGGGATTTCCAAGTCTCCACCCCATTGACGTC
AATGGGAGTTTGTTTTGGCACCAAAATCAACGGGACTTTCCAAAATGTCGTAACAACTCCGCCCCATTGA
CGCAAATGGGCGGTAGGCGTGTACGGTGGGAGGTCTATATAAGCAGAGCTCTCTGGCTAACTAGAGAACC
CACTGCTTACTGGCTTATCGAAATTAATACGACTCACTATAGGGAGACACAAGCTGGCTAGCGTTTAAAC
GGGCCCTCTAGACTCGAGCACCATGAAAACGATCATCGCCCTGAGCTACATCTTCTGCCTGGTATTCGCC
ATGTACACCGATATAGAGATGAACAGGCTGGGAAAGGATAGCCTCATGAACGGGACCGAGGGCCCAAACT
TCTACGTGCCTTTCTCCAACAAGACGGGCGTGGTGCGCAGCCCCTTCGAGGCCCCGCAGTACTACCTGGC
GGAGCCATGGCAGTTCTCCATGCTGGCCGCCTACATGTTCCTGCTGATCATGCTTGGCTTCCCCATCAAC
TTCCTCACGCTGTACGTCGTGCTGCGCACGCCGGGACTGCGCGACCTCAACTACATCCTGCTCAACCTGG
CCGTGGCCGACCTCTTCATGGTGTTCGGGGGCTTCACCACCACCCTCTACACCTCTCTGCACGGGTACTT
CGTCTTTGGGCCCACGGGCTGCAACCTGGAGGGCTTCTTTGCCACCTTGGGCGGTGAAATTGCACTGTGG
TCCTTGGTGGTCCTGGCCATCGAGCGGTACGTGGTGGTGGTGCACCCGCTGCGGCCAGGCTCGCGCCCGC
CGGCCATCATGGGCGTCGCCTTCACCTGGGTCATGGCTCTGGCCTGTGCCGCGCCCCCCCTCGTCGGCTG
GTCCAGGTACATCCCGGAGGGCATGCAGTGCTCGTGCGGGATTGACTACTACACGCCCCACGAGGAAACC
AACAATGAGTCGTTCGTCATCTACATGTTCGTGGTCCACTTCATCATCCCCCTGATTGTCATATTCTTCT
GCTACGGAGGCATCTTCGTGGTGGCGCGTCGCGCTGCCCTGAGGCCCCCACGGCCGGCGCGCGGGTCCCG
ACTCCACTCGGACTCTCTGGATAGCCGCCTTTCCATCTTGCCGCCGCTCCGGCCTCGCCTGCCCGGGGGC
AAGGCGGCCCGCATGGTGATCATCATGGTCATCGCTTTCCTAATCTGCTGGCTGCCCTACGCTGGGGTGG
CGTTCTACATCTTCACCCATCAGGGCTCTGACTTTGGCCCCATCTTCATGACCATCCCGGCTTTCTTTGC
CAAGACTTCTGCCGTCTACAACCCCGTCATCTACATCATGATGAACAAGCAGTTCCGCTTGGCACTGGGC
CGCCTCTCTCGCCGTGCACTGCCTGGACCTGTGCGGGCCTGCACTCCGCAAGCCTGGCACCCGCGGGCAC
TCTTGCAATGCCTCCAGAGGCCCCCAGAGGGCCCTGCCGTAGGCCCTTCTGAGGCTCCAGAACAGACCCC
CGAGTTGGCAGGAGGGCGGAGCCCCGCATACCAGGGGCCACCTGAGAGTTCTCTCTCCACAGAAACCAGC
CAAGTGGCGCCTGCCTAAGAATTCCACCACACTGGACTAGTGGATCCGAGCTCGGTACCAAGCTTAAGTT
TAAACCGCTGATCAGCCTCGACTGTGCCTTCTAGTTGCCAGCCATCTGTTGTTTGCCCCTCCCCCGTGCC
TTCCTTGACCCTGGAAGGTGCCACTCCCACTGTCCTTTCCTAATAAAATGAGGAAATTGCATCGCATTGT
CTGAGTAGGTGTCATTCTATTCTGGGGGGTGGGGTGGGGCAGGACAGCAAGGGGGAGGATTGGGAAGAGA
ATAGCAGGCATGCTGGGGATGCGGTGGGCTCTATGGCTTCTGAGGCGGAAAGAACCAGCTGGGGCTCTAG
GGGGTATCCCC
[124 nt withheld, positions 2602-2725]
C
[91 nt withheld, positions 2727-2817]
A
[49 nt withheld, positions 2819-2867]
CCTTTGACGTTGGAGTCCACGTTCTTT
[37 nt withheld, positions 2895-2931]
ACCCTATCTCGGTCTATTCTTTTGATTTATAAGGGATTTTGCCGATTTCGGCCTATTGGTTAAAAAATGA
GCTGATTTAACAAAAATTTAACGCGAATTAATTCTGTGGAATGTGTGTCAGTTAGGGTGTGGAAAGTCCC
CAGGCTCCCCAGCAGGCAGAAGTATGCAAAGCATGCATCTCAATTAGTCAGCAACCAGGTGTGGAAAGTC
CCCAGGCTCCCCAGCAGGCAGAAGTATGCAAAGCATGCATCTCAATTAGTCAGCAACCATAGTCCCGCCC
CTAACTCCGCCCATCCCGCCCCTAACTCCGCCCAGTTCCGCCCATTCTCCGCCCCATGGCTGACTAATTT
TTTTTATTTATGCAGAGGCCGAGGCCGCCTCTGCCTCTGAGCTATTCCAGAAGTAGTGAGGAGGCTTTTT
TGGAGGCCTAGGCTTTTGCAAAAAGCTCCCGGGAGCTTGTATATCCATTTTCGGATCTGATCAAGAGACA
GGATGAGGATCGTTTCGCATGATTGAACAAGATGGATTGCACGCAGGTTCTCCGGCCGCTTGGGTGGAGA
GGCTATTCGGCTATGACTGGGCACAACAGACAATCGGCTGCTCTGATGCCGCCGTGTTCCGGCTGTCAGC
GCAGGGGCGCCCGGTTCTTTTTGTCAAGACCGACCTGTCCGGTGCCCTGAATGAACTGCAGGACGAGGCA
GCGCGGCTATCGTGGCTGGCCACGACGGGCGTTCCTTGCGCAGCTGTGCTCGACGTTGTCACTGAAGCGG
GAAGGGACTGGCTGCTATTGGGCGAAGTGCCGGGGCAGGATCTCCTGTCATCTCACCTTGCTCCTGCCGA
GAAAGTATCCATCATGGCTGATGCAATGCGGCGGCTGCATACGCTTGATCCGGCTACCTGCCCATTCGAC
CACCAAGCGAAACATCGCATCGAGCGAGCACGTACTCGGATGGAAGCCGGTCTTGTCGATCAGGATGATC
TGGACGAAGAACATCAGGGGCTCGCGCCAGCCGAACTGTTCGCCAGGCTCAAGGCGCGCATGCCCGACGG
CGAGGATCTCGTCGTGACCCATGGCGATGCCTGCTTGCCGAATATCATGGTGGAAAATGGCCGCTTTTCT
GGATTCATCGACTGTGGCCGGCTGGGTGTGGCGGACCGCTATCAGGACATAGCGTTGGCTACCCGTGATA
TTGCTGAAGAACTTGGCGGCGAATGGGCTGACCGCTTCCTCGTGCTTTACGGTATCGCCGCTCCCGATTC
GCAGCGCATCGCCTTCTATCGCCTTCTTGACGAGTTCTTCTGAGCGGGACTCTGGGGTTCGAAATGACCG
ACCAAGCGACGCCCAACCTGCCATCACGAGATTTCGATTCCACCGCCGCCTTCTATGAAAGGTTGGGCTT
CGGAATCGTTTTCCGGGACGCCGGCTGGATGATCCTCCAGCGCGGGGATCTCATGCTGGAGTTCTTCGCC
CACCCCAACTTGTTTATTGCAGCTTATAATGGTTACAAATAAAGCAATAGCATCACAAATTTCACAAATA
AAGCATTTTTTTCACTGCATTCTAGTTGTGGTTTGTCCAAACTCATCAATGTATCTTATCATGTCTGTAT
ACCGTCGACCTCTAGCTAGAGCTTGGCGTAATCATGGTCATAGCTGTTTCCTGTGTGAAATTGTTATCCG
CTCACAATTCCACACAACATACGAGCCGGAAGCATAAAGTGTAAAGCCTGGGGTGCCTAATGAGTGAGCT
AACTCACATTAATTGCGTTGCGCTCACTGCCCGCTTTCCAGTCGGGAAACCTGTCGTGCCAGCTGCATTA
ATGAATCGGCCAACGCGCGGGGAGAGGCGGTTTGCGTATTGGGCGCTCTTGCGCTTCCTCGCTCACTGAC
TCGCTGCGCTCGGTCGTTCGGCTGCGGCGAGCGGTATCAGCTCACTCAAAGGCGGTAATACGGTTATCCA
CAGAATCAGGGGATAACGCAGGAAAGAACATGTGAGCAAAAGGCCAGCAAAAGGCCAGGAACCGTAAAAA
GGCCGCGTTGCTGGCGTTTTTCCATAGGCTCCGCCCCCCTGACGAGCATCACAAAAATCGACGCTCAAGT
CAGAGGTGGCGAAACCCGACAGGACTATAAAGATACCAGGCGTTTCCCCCTGGAAGCTCCCTCGTGCGCT
CTCCTGTTCCGACCCTGCCGCTTACCGGATACCTGTCCGCCTTTCTCCCTTCGGGAAGCGTGGCGCTTTC
TCATAGCTCACGCTGTAGGTATCTCAGTTCGGTGTAGGTCGTTCGCTCCAAGCTGGGCTGTGTGCACGAA
CCCCCCGTTCAGCCCGACCGCTGCGCCTTATCCGGTAACTATCGTCTTGAGTCCAACCCGGTAAGACACG
ACTTATCGCCACTGGCAGCAGCCACTGGTAACAGGATTAGCAGAGCGAGGTATGTAGGCGGTGCTACAGA
GTTCTTGAAGTGGTGGCCTAACTACGGCTACACTAGAAGAACAGTATTTGGTATCTGCGCTCTGCTGAAG
CCAGTTACCTTCGGAAAAAGAGTTGGTAGCTCTTGATCCGGCAAACAAACCACCGCTGGTAGCGGTGGTT
TTTTTGTTTGCAAGCAGCAGATTACGCGCAGAAAAAAAGGATCTCAAGAAGATCCTTTGATCTTTTCTAC
GGGGTCTGACGCTCAGTGGAACGAAAACTCACGTTAAGGGATTTTGGTCATGAGATTATCAAAAAGGATC
TTCACCTAGATCCTTTTAAATTAAAAATGAAGTTTTAAATCAATCTAAAGTATATATGAGTAAACTTGGT
CTGACAGTTACCAATGCTTAATCAGTGAGGCACCTATCTCAGCGATCTGTCTATTTCGTTCATCCATAGT
TGCCTGACTCCCCGTCGTGTAGATAACTACGATACGGGAGGGCTTACCATCTGGCCCCAGTGCTGCAATG
ATACCGCGGGACCCACGCTCACCGGCTCCAGATTTATCAGCAATAAACCAGCCAGCCGGAAGGGCCGAGC
GCAGAAGTGGTCCTGCAACTTTATCCGCCTCCATCCAGTCTATTAATTGTTGCCGGGAAGCTAGAGTAAG
TAGTTCGCCAGTTAATAGTTTGCGCAACGTTGTTGCCATTGCTACAGGCATCGTGGTGTCACGCTCGTCG
TTTGGTATGGCTTCATTCAGCTCCGGTTCCCAACGATCAAGGCGAGTTACATGATCCCCCATGTTGTGCA
AAAAAGCGGTTAGCTCCTTCGGTCCTCCGATCGTTGTCAGAAGTAAGTTGGCCGCAGTGTTATCACTCAT
GGTTATGGCAGCACTGCATAATTCTCTTACTGTCATGCCATCCGTAAGATGCTTTTCTGTGACTGGTGAG
TACTCAACCAAGTCATTCTGAGAATAGTGTATGCGGCGACCGAGTTGCTCTTGCCCGGCGTCAATACGGG
ATAATACCGCGCCACATAGCAGAACTTTAAAAGTGCTCATCATTGGAAAACGTTCTTCGGGGCGAAAACT
CTCAAGGATCTTACCACTGTTGAGATCCAGTTCGATGTAACCCACTCGTGCACCCAACTGATCTTCAGCA
TCTTTTACTTTCACCAGCGTTTCTGGGTGAGCAAAAACAGGAAGGCAAAATGCCGCAAAAAAGGGAATAA
GGGCGACACGGAAATGTTGAATACTCATACTCTTCCTTTTTCAATATTATTGAAGCATTTATCAGGGTTA
TTGTCTCATGAGCGGATACATATTTGAATGTATTTAGAAAAATAAACAAATAGGGGTTCCGCGCACATTT
CCCCGAAAAGTGCCACCTGACG
