>Addgene plasmid #106028 | Opto-GPR62 | depositor partial sequence | sequence record 200791 | Opto-GPR62
ATGAAAACGATCATCGCCCTGAGCTACATCTTCTGCCTGGTATTCGCCATGTACACCGATATAGAGATGA
ACAGGCTGGGAAAGGATAGCCTCATGAACGGGACCGAGGGCCCAAACTTCTACGTGCCTTTCTCCAACAA
GACGGGCGTGGTGCGCAGCCCCTTCGAGGCCCCGCAGTACTACCTGGCGGAGCCATGGCAGTTCTCCATG
CTGGCCGCCTACATGTTCCTGCTGATCATGCTTGGCTTCCCCATCAACTTCCTCACGCTGTACGTCGTGC
TGCGCACGCCGGGACTGCGCGACCTCAACTACATCCTGCTCAACCTGGCCGTGGCCGACCTCTTCATGGT
GTTCGGGGGCTTCACCACCACCCTCTACACCTCTCTGCACGGGTACTTCGTCTTTGGGCCCACGGGCTGC
AACCTGGAGGGCTTCTTTGCCACCTTGGGCGGTGAAATTGCACTGTGGTCCTTGGTGGTCCTGGCCATCG
AGCGGTACGTGGTGGTGGTGCACCCGCTGCGGCCAGGCTCGCGCCCGCCGGCCATCATGGGCGTCGCCTT
CACCTGGGTCATGGCTCTGGCCTGTGCCGCGCCCCCCCTCGTCGGCTGGTCCAGGTACATCCCGGAGGGC
ATGCAGTGCTCGTGCGGGATTGACTACTACACGCCCCACGAGGAAACCAACAATGAGTCGTTCGTCATCT
ACATGTTCGTGGTCCACTTCATCATCCCCCTGATTGTCATATTCTTCTGCTACGGAGGCATCTTCGTGGT
GGCGCGTCGCGCTGCCCTGAGGCCCCCACGGCCGGCGCGCGGGTCCCGACTCCACTCGGACTCTCTGGAT
AGCCGCCTTTCCATCTTGCCGCCGCTCCGGCCTCGCCTGCCCGGGGGCAAGGCGGCCCGCATGGTGATCA
TCATGGTCATCGCTTTCCTAATCTGCTGGCTGCCCTACGCTGGGGTGGCGTTCTACATCTTCACCCATCA
GGGCTCTGACTTTGGCCCCATCTTCATGACCATCCCGGCTTTCTTTGCCAAGACTTCTGCCGTCTACAAC
CCCGTCATCTACATCATGATGAACAAGCAGTTCCGCTTGGCACTGGGCCGCCTCTCTCGCCGTGCACTGC
CTGGACCTGTGCGGGCCTGCACTCCGCAAGCCTGGCACCCGCGGGCACTCTTGCAATGCCTCCAGAGGCC
CCCAGAGGGCCCTGCCGTAGGCCCTTCTGAGGCTCCAGAACAGACCCCCGAGTTGGCAGGAGGGCGGAGC
CCCGCATACCAGGGGCCACCTGAGAGTTCTCTCTCCACAGAAACCAGCCAAGTGGCGCCTGCCTAA
